LOCUS       Exported 6335 bp ds-DNA circular SYN 13-MAY-2021
DEFINITION  Targeting expression to neuronal and glial cell types in mice,
            non-human primates, and human retina.
ACCESSION   .
VERSION     .
KEYWORDS    179_pAAV-ProD10-CatCh-GFP-WPRE
SOURCE      synthetic DNA construct
  ORGANISM  synthetic DNA construct
REFERENCE   1 (bases 1 to 6335)
  AUTHORS   Juttner J, Szabo A, Gross-Scherf B, Morikawa RK, Rompani SB, Hantz
            P, Szikra T, Esposti F, Cowan CS, Bharioke A, Patino-Alvarez CP,
            Keles O, Kusnyerik A, Azoulay T, Hartl D, Krebs AR, Schubeler D,
            Hajdu RI, Lukats A, Nemeth J, Nagy ZZ, Wu KC, Wu RH, Xiang L, Fang
            XL, Jin ZB, Goldblum D, Hasler PW, Scholl HPN, Krol J, Roska B
  TITLE     Targeting neuronal and glial cell types with synthetic promoter AAVs
            in mice, non-human primates and humans.
  JOURNAL   Nat Neurosci. 2019 Jul 8. pii: 10.1038/s41593-019-0431-2. doi:
            10.1038/s41593-019-0431-2.
  PUBMED    31285614
REFERENCE   2 (bases 1 to 6335)
  AUTHORS   .
  TITLE     Direct Submission
  JOURNAL   Exported May 13, 2021 from SnapGene Server 1.1.58
            http://www.snapgene.com
FEATURES             Location/Qualifiers
     source          1..6335
                     /organism="synthetic DNA construct"
                     /mol_type="other DNA"
     repeat_region   1..130
                     /label=AAV2 ITR (alternate)
                     /note="Functional equivalent of wild-type AAV2 ITR"
     promoter        694..725
                     /label=minP
                     /note="minimal TATA-box promoter with low basal activity"
     regulatory      779..788
                     /regulatory_class="other"
                     /note="vertebrate consensus sequence for strong initiation
                     of translation (Kozak, 1987)"
     CDS             785..1708
                     /codon_start=1
                     /product="N-terminal fragment of channelrhodopsin-2 from
                     the alga Chlamydomonas reinhardtii (Nagel et al., 2003)"
                     /label=ChR2
                     /note="blue light-activated cation channel"
                     /translation="MDYGGALSAVGRELLFVTNPVVVNGSVLVPEDQCYCAGWIESRGT
                     NGAQTASNVLQWLAAGFSILLLMFYAYQTWKSTCGWEEIYVCAIEMVKVILEFFFEFKN
                     PSMLYLATGHRVQWLRYAEWLLTCPVICIHLSNLTGLSNDYSRRTMGLLVSDIGTIVWG
                     ATSAMATGYVKVIFFCLGLCYGANTFFHAAKAYIEGYHTVPKGRCRQVVTGMAWLFFVS
                     WGMFPILFILGPEGFGVLSVYGSTVGHTIIDLMSKNCWGLLGHYLRVLIHEHILIHGDI
                     RKTTKLNIGGTEIEVETLVEDEAEAGA"
     CDS             1715..2431
                     /codon_start=1
                     /product="enhanced GFP"
                     /label=EGFP
                     /translation="MVSKGEELFTGVVPILVELDGDVNGHKFSVSGEGEGDATYGKLTL
                     KFICTTGKLPVPWPTLVTTLTYGVQCFSRYPDHMKQHDFFKSAMPEGYVQERTIFFKDD
                     GNYKTRAEVKFEGDTLVNRIELKGIDFKEDGNILGHKLEYNYNSHNVYIMADKQKNGIK
                     VNFKIRHNIEDGSVQLADHYQQNTPIGDGPVLLPDNHYLSTQSALSKDPNEKRDHMVLL
                     EFVTAAGITLGMDELYK"
     primer_bind     complement(1760..1781)
                     /label=EGFP-N
                     /note="EGFP, reverse primer"
     primer_bind     complement(2021..2040)
                     /label=EXFP-R
                     /note="For distinguishing EGFP variants, reverse primer"
     primer_bind     2368..2389
                     /label=EGFP-C
                     /note="EGFP, forward primer"
     misc_feature    2462..3050
                     /label=WPRE
                     /note="woodchuck hepatitis virus posttranscriptional
                     regulatory element"
     primer_bind     complement(2515..2535)
                     /label=WPRE-R
                     /note="WPRE, reverse primer"
     CDS             complement(2933..2944)
                     /codon_start=1
                     /product="Factor Xa recognition and cleavage site"
                     /label=Factor Xa site
                     /translation="IEGR"
     polyA_signal    3082..3558
                     /label=hGH poly(A) signal
                     /note="human growth hormone polyadenylation signal"
     primer_bind     complement(3281..3300)
                     /label=hGH-PA-R
                     /note="Human growth hormone terminator, reverse primer"
     repeat_region   3598..3738
                     /label=AAV2 ITR
                     /note="inverted terminal repeat of adeno-associated virus
                     serotype 2"
     repeat_region   3598..3727
                     /label=AAV2 ITR
     rep_origin      3813..4268
                     /direction=RIGHT
                     /label=f1 ori
                     /note="f1 bacteriophage origin of replication; arrow
                     indicates direction of (+) strand synthesis"
     primer_bind     complement(3900..3919)
                     /label=F1ori-R
                     /note="F1 origin, reverse primer"
     primer_bind     4110..4131
                     /label=F1ori-F
                     /note="F1 origin, forward primer"
     primer_bind     complement(4285..4304)
                     /label=pRS-marker
                     /note="pRS vectors, use to sequence yeast selectable
                     marker"
     primer_bind     4404..4426
                     /label=pGEX 3'
                     /note="pGEX vectors, reverse primer"
     primer_bind     complement(4464..4482)
                     /label=pBRforEco
                     /note="pBR322 vectors, upsteam of EcoRI site, forward
                     primer"
     promoter        4550..4654
                     /gene="bla"
                     /label=AmpR promoter
     CDS             4655..5515
                     /codon_start=1
                     /gene="bla"
                     /product="beta-lactamase"
                     /label=AmpR
                     /note="confers resistance to ampicillin, carbenicillin, and
                     related antibiotics"
                     /translation="MSIQHFRVALIPFFAAFCLPVFAHPETLVKVKDAEDQLGARVGYI
                     ELDLNSGKILESFRPEERFPMMSTFKVLLCGAVLSRIDAGQEQLGRRIHYSQNDLVEYS
                     PVTEKHLTDGMTVRELCSAAITMSDNTAANLLLTTIGGPKELTAFLHNMGDHVTRLDRW
                     EPELNEAIPNDERDTTMPVAMATTLRKLLTGELLTLASRQQLIDWMEADKVAGPLLRSA
                     LPAGWFIADKSGAGERGSRGIIAALGPDGKPSRIVVIYTTGSQATMDERNRQIAEIGAS
                     LIKHW"
     primer_bind     complement(4873..4892)
                     /label=Amp-R
                     /note="Ampicillin resistance gene, reverse primer"
     rep_origin      5686..6274
                     /direction=RIGHT
                     /label=ori
                     /note="high-copy-number ColE1/pMB1/pBR322/pUC origin of
                     replication"
     primer_bind     6175..6194
                     /label=pBR322ori-F
                     /note="pBR322 origin, forward primer"
ORIGIN
        1 cctgcaggca gctgcgcgct cgctcgctca ctgaggccgc ccgggcgtcg ggcgaccttt
       61 ggtcgcccgg cctcagtgag cgagcgagcg cgcagagagg gagtggccaa ctccatcact
      121 aggggttcct gcggccgcac gcgtatcctg gggtttaaac aggactaggt ccactgggag
      181 aagaggaagt caaacaggac tagtcatcga taggctagcc agcttaatta atcagatagg
      241 aagactagtc agcatcagga aagcttacta cagtatgtat ggtgtgctag tgagctagag
      301 ctagagcaaa gccggattac ctccaaacat gctggggaag aattgactac acttctacct
      361 aaacagtatg ccagaagaga aacagaagtg tggtgccttc ttagcgtgac tcagagtacc
      421 tatgaaagct actagcccgt gttacaagtg actagaaaca ctcaggcatc ggtgctgaaa
      481 tcggccaagg agacctgtgt caccatttct gtttagaatc cagtaaaacc agcttagttg
      541 acattacagc tcaggcttgg gttgatttct aaagttcaga gccaatcaaa agtcaccaga
      601 aaagcccaga gcctgggtgt gttgtgttgc tcagtggtcg agctcctgct gggaggatgg
      661 ggagggatcc tcacatggtc ctgctggagt tagtagaggg tatataatgg aagctcgact
      721 tccagctatc acatccactg tgttgttgtg aactggaatc cactataggc caagatccgc
      781 caccatggat tatggaggcg ccctgagtgc cgttgggcgc gagctgctat ttgtaacgaa
      841 cccagtagtc gtcaatggct ctgtacttgt gcctgaggac cagtgttact gcgcgggctg
      901 gattgagtcg cgtggcacaa acggtgccca aacggcgtcg aacgtgctgc aatggcttgc
      961 tgctggcttc tccatcctac tgcttatgtt ttacgcctac caaacatgga agtcaacctg
     1021 cggctgggag gagatctatg tgtgcgctat cgagatggtc aaggtgattc tcgagttctt
     1081 cttcgagttt aagaacccgt ccatgctgta tctagccaca ggccaccgcg tccagtggtt
     1141 gcgttacgcc gagtggcttc tcacctgccc ggtcatttgc attcacctgt caaacctgac
     1201 gggcttgtcc aacgactaca gcaggcgcac catgggtctg cttgtgtctg atattggcac
     1261 aattgtgtgg ggcgccactt ccgccatggc caccggatac gtcaaggtca tcttcttctg
     1321 cctgggtctg tgttatggtg ctaacacgtt ctttcacgct gccaaggcct acatcgaggg
     1381 ttaccacacc gtgccgaagg gccggtgtcg ccaggtggtg actggcatgg cttggctctt
     1441 cttcgtatca tggggtatgt tccccatcct gttcatcctc ggccccgagg gcttcggcgt
     1501 cctgagcgtg tacggctcca ccgtcggcca caccatcatt gacctgatgt cgaagaactg
     1561 ctggggtctg ctcggccact acctgcgcgt gctgatccac gagcatatcc tcatccacgg
     1621 cgacattcgc aagaccacca aattgaacat tggtggcact gagattgagg tcgagacgct
     1681 ggtggaggac gaggccgagg ctggcgcggt acccatggtg agcaagggcg aggagctgtt
     1741 caccggggtg gtgcccatcc tggtcgagct ggacggcgac gtaaacggcc acaagttcag
     1801 cgtgtccggc gagggcgagg gcgatgccac ctacggcaag ctgaccctga agttcatctg
     1861 caccaccggc aagctgcccg tgccctggcc caccctcgtg accaccctga cctacggcgt
     1921 gcagtgcttc agccgctacc ccgaccacat gaagcagcac gacttcttca agtccgccat
     1981 gcccgaaggc tacgtccagg agcgcaccat cttcttcaag gacgacggca actacaagac
     2041 ccgcgccgag gtgaagttcg agggcgacac cctggtgaac cgcatcgagc tgaagggcat
     2101 cgacttcaag gaggacggca acatcctggg gcacaagctg gagtacaact acaacagcca
     2161 caacgtctat atcatggccg acaagcagaa gaacggcatc aaggtgaact tcaagatccg
     2221 ccacaacatc gaggacggca gcgtgcagct cgccgaccac taccagcaga acacccccat
     2281 cggcgacggc cccgtgctgc tgcccgacaa ccactacctg agcacccagt ccgccctgag
     2341 caaagacccc aacgagaagc gcgatcacat ggtcctgctg gagttcgtga ccgccgccgg
     2401 gatcactctc ggcatggacg agctgtacaa gtgataagaa ttcgatatca agcttatcga
     2461 taatcaacct ctggattaca aaatttgtga aagattgact ggtattctta actatgttgc
     2521 tccttttacg ctatgtggat acgctgcttt aatgcctttg tatcatgcta ttgcttcccg
     2581 tatggctttc attttctcct ccttgtataa atcctggttg ctgtctcttt atgaggagtt
     2641 gtggcccgtt gtcaggcaac gtggcgtggt gtgcactgtg tttgctgacg caacccccac
     2701 tggttggggc attgccacca cctgtcagct cctttccggg actttcgctt tccccctccc
     2761 tattgccacg gcggaactca tcgccgcctg ccttgcccgc tgctggacag gggctcggct
     2821 gttgggcact gacaattccg tggtgttgtc ggggaaatca tcgtcctttc cttggctgct
     2881 cgcctatgtt gccacctgga ttctgcgcgg gacgtccttc tgctacgtcc cttcggccct
     2941 caatccagcg gaccttcctt cccgcggcct gctgccggct ctgcggcctc ttccgcgtct
     3001 tcgccttcgc cctcagacga gtcggatctc cctttgggcc gcctccccgc atcgataccg
     3061 agcgctgctc gagagatcta cgggtggcat ccctgtgacc cctccccagt gcctctcctg
     3121 gccctggaag ttgccactcc agtgcccacc agccttgtcc taataaaatt aagttgcatc
     3181 attttgtctg actaggtgtc cttctataat attatggggt ggaggggggt ggtatggagc
     3241 aaggggcaag ttgggaagac aacctgtagg gcctgcgggg tctattggga accaagctgg
     3301 agtgcagtgg cacaatcttg gctcactgca atctccgcct cctgggttca agcgattctc
     3361 ctgcctcagc ctcccgagtt gttgggattc caggcatgca tgaccaggct cagctaattt
     3421 ttgttttttt ggtagagacg gggtttcacc atattggcca ggctggtctc caactcctaa
     3481 tctcaggtga tctacccacc ttggcctccc aaattgctgg gattacaggc gtgaaccact
     3541 gctcccttcc ctgtccttct gattttgtag gtaaccacgt gcggaccgag cggccgcagg
     3601 aacccctagt gatggagttg gccactccct ctctgcgcgc tcgctcgctc actgaggccg
     3661 ggcgaccaaa ggtcgcccga cgcccgggct ttgcccgggc ggcctcagtg agcgagcgag
     3721 cgcgcagctg cctgcagggg cgcctgatgc ggtattttct ccttacgcat ctgtgcggta
     3781 tttcacaccg catannnnnn nnnnnnnnnn nnnnnnnnnn nnnnnnnnnn nnnnnnnnnn
     3841 nnnnnnnnnn nnnnnnnnnn nnnnnnnnnn nnnnnnnnnn nnnnnnnnnn nnnnnnnnnn
     3901 nnnnnnnnnn nnnnnnnnnn nnnnnnnnnn nnnnnncnnn nnnnnnnnnn nnnnnnnnnn
     3961 nnnnnnnnnn nnnnnnnnnn nnnnnnnnnn nnnnnnnnnn nnnnnnnnnn nnnnnnnnnn
     4021 nnnnnnnnnn nnnnnnnnnn nnnnnnnnnn nnnnnnnnnn nnnnnnnnnn nnnnnnnncc
     4081 tttgacgttg gagtccacgt tctttaatag tggactcttg ttccaaactg gaacaacact
     4141 caaccctatc tcgggctatt cttttgattt ataagggatt ttgccgattt cggcctattg
     4201 gttaaaaaat gagctgattt aacaaaaatt taacgcgaat tttaacaaaa tattaacgtt
     4261 tacaatttta tggtgcactc tcagtacaat ctgctctgat gccgcatagt taagccagcc
     4321 ccgacacccg ccaacacccg ctgacgcgcc ctgacgggct tgtctgctcc cggcatccgc
     4381 ttacagacaa gctgtgaccg tctccgggag ctgcatgtgt cagaggtttt caccgtcatc
     4441 accgaaacgc gcgagacgaa agggcctcgt gatacgccta tttttatagg ttaatgtcat
     4501 gataataatg gtttcttaga cgtcaggtgg cacttttcgg ggaaatgtgc gcggaacccc
     4561 tatttgttta tttttctaaa tacattcaaa tatgtatccg ctcatgagac aataaccctg
     4621 ataaatgctt caataatatt gaaaaaggaa gagtatgagt attcaacatt tccgtgtcgc
     4681 ccttattccc ttttttgcgg cattttgcct tcctgttttt gctcacccag aaacgctggt
     4741 gaaagtaaaa gatgctgaag atcagttggg tgcacgagtg ggttacatcg aactggatct
     4801 caacagcggt aagatccttg agagttttcg ccccgaagaa cgttttccaa tgatgagcac
     4861 ttttaaagtt ctgctatgtg gcgcggtatt atcccgtatt gacgccgggc aagagcaact
     4921 cggtcgccgc atacactatt ctcagaatga cttggttgag tactcaccag tcacagaaaa
     4981 gcatcttacg gatggcatga cagtaagaga attatgcagt gctgccataa ccatgagtga
     5041 taacactgcg gccaacttac ttctgacaac gatcggagga ccgaaggagc taaccgcttt
     5101 tttgcacaac atgggggatc atgtaactcg ccttgatcgt tgggaaccgg agctgaatga
     5161 agccatacca aacgacgagc gtgacaccac gatgcctgta gcaatggcaa caacgttgcg
     5221 caaactatta actggcgaac tacttactct agcttcccgg caacaattaa tagactggat
     5281 ggaggcggat aaagttgcag gaccacttct gcgctcggcc cttccggctg gctggtttat
     5341 tgctgataaa tctggagccg gtgagcgtgg gtctcgcggt atcattgcag cactggggcc
     5401 agatggtaag ccctcccgta tcgtagttat ctacacgacg gggagtcagg caactatgga
     5461 tgaacgaaat agacagatcg ctgagatagg tgcctcactg attaagcatt ggtaactgtc
     5521 agaccaagtt tactcatata tactttagat tgatttaaaa cttcattttt aatttaaaag
     5581 gatctaggtg aagatccttt ttgataatct catgaccaaa atcccttaac gtgagttttc
     5641 gttccactga gcgtcagacc ccgtagaaaa gatcaaagga tcttcttgag atcctttttt
     5701 tctgcgcgta atctgctgct tgcaaacaaa aaaaccaccg ctaccagcgg tggtttgttt
     5761 gccggatcaa gagctaccaa ctctttttcc gaaggtaact ggcttcagca gagcgcagat
     5821 accaaatact gtccttctag tgtagccgta gttaggccac cacttcaaga actctgtagc
     5881 accgcctaca tacctcgctc tgctaatcct gttaccagtg gctgctgcca gtggcgataa
     5941 gtcgtgtctt accgggttgg actcaagacg atagttaccg gataaggcgc agcggtcggg
     6001 ctgaacgggg ggttcgtgca cacagcccag cttggagcga acgacctaca ccgaactgag
     6061 atacctacag cgtgagctat gagaaagcgc cacgcttccc gaagggagaa aggcggacag
     6121 gtatccggta agcggcaggg tcggaacagg agagcgcacg agggagcttc cagggggaaa
     6181 cgcctggtat ctttatagtc ctgtcgggtt tcgccacctc tgacttgagc gtcgattttt
     6241 gtgatgctcg tcaggggggc ggagcctatg gaaaaacgcc agcaacgcgg cctttttacg
     6301 gttcctggcc ttttgctggc cttttgctca catgt
//
