>Addgene plasmid #125986 | 179_pAAV-ProD10-CatCh-GFP-WPRE | addgene full sequence | sequence record 256926 | Addgene NGS Result
CCTGCAGGCAGCTGCGCGCTCGCTCGCTCACTGAGGCCGCCCGGGCGTCGGGCGACCTTTGGTCGCCCGG
CCTCAGTGAGCGAGCGAGCGCGCAGAGAGGGAGTGGCCAACTCCATCACTAGGGGTTCCTGCGGCCGCAC
GCGTATCCTGGGGTTTAAACAGGACTAGGTCCACTGGGAGAAGAGGAAGTCAAACAGGACTAGTCATCGA
TAGGCTAGCCAGCTTAATTAATCAGATAGGAAGACTAGTCAGCATCAGGAAAGCTTACTACAGTATGTAT
GGTGTGCTAGTGAGCTAGAGCTAGAGCAAAGCCGGATTACCTCCAAACATGCTGGGGAAGAATTGACTAC
ACTTCTACCTAAACAGTATGCCAGAAGAGAAACAGAAGTGTGGTGCCTTCTTAGCGTGACTCAGAGTACC
TATGAAAGCTACTAGCCCGTGTTACAAGTGACTAGAAACACTCAGGCATCGGTGCTGAAATCGGCCAAGG
AGACCTGTGTCACCATTTCTGTTTAGAATCCAGTAAAACCAGCTTAGTTGACATTACAGCTCAGGCTTGG
GTTGATTTCTAAAGTTCAGAGCCAATCAAAAGTCACCAGAAAAGCCCAGAGCCTGGGTGTGTTGTGTTGC
TCAGTGGTCGAGCTCCTGCTGGGAGGATGGGGAGGGATCCTCACATGGTCCTGCTGGAGTTAGTAGAGGG
TATATAATGGAAGCTCGACTTCCAGCTATCACATCCACTGTGTTGTTGTGAACTGGAATCCACTATAGGC
CAGGATCCGCCACCATGGATTATGGAGGCGCCCTGAGTGCCGTTGGGCGCGAGCTGCTATTTGTAACGAA
CCCAGTAGTCGTCAATGGCTCTGTACTTGTGCCTGAGGACCAGTGTTACTGCGCGGGCTGGATTGAGTCG
CGTGGCACAAACGGTGCCCAAACGGCGTCGAACGTGCTGCAATGGCTTGCTGCTGGCTTCTCCATCCTAC
TGCTTATGTTTTACGCCTACCAAACATGGAAGTCAACCTGCGGCTGGGAGGAGATCTATGTGTGCGCTAT
CGAGATGGTCAAGGTGATTCTCGAGTTCTTCTTCGAGTTTAAGAACCCGTCCATGCTGTATCTAGCCACA
GGCCACCGCGTCCAGTGGTTGCGTTACGCCGAGTGGCTTCTCACCTGCCCGGTCATTTGCATTCACCTGT
CAAACCTGACGGGCTTGTCCAACGACTACAGCAGGCGCACCATGGGTCTGCTTGTGTCTGATATTGGCAC
AATTGTGTGGGGCGCCACTTCCGCCATGGCCACCGGATACGTCAAGGTCATCTTCTTCTGCCTGGGTCTG
TGTTATGGTGCTAACACGTTCTTTCACGCTGCCAAGGCCTACATCGAGGGTTACCACACCGTGCCGAAGG
GCCGGTGTCGCCAGGTGGTGACTGGCATGGCTTGGCTCTTCTTCGTATCATGGGGTATGTTCCCCATCCT
GTTCATCCTCGGCCCCGAGGGCTTCGGCGTCCTGAGCGTGTACGGCTCCACCGTCGGCCACACCATCATT
GACCTGATGTCGAAGAACTGCTGGGGTCTGCTCGGCCACTACCTGCGCGTGCTGATCCACGAGCATATCC
TCATCCACGGCGACATTCGCAAGACCACCAAATTGAACATTGGTGGCACTGAGATTGAGGTCGAGACGCT
GGTGGAGGACGAGGCCGAGGCTGGCGCGGTACCCATGGTGAGCAAGGGCGAGGAGCTGTTCACCGGGGTG
GTGCCCATCCTGGTCGAGCTGGACGGCGACGTAAACGGCCACAAGTTCAGCGTGTCCGGCGAGGGCGAGG
GCGATGCCACCTACGGCAAGCTGACCCTGAAGTTCATCTGCACCACCGGCAAGCTGCCCGTGCCCTGGCC
CACCCTCGTGACCACCCTGACCTACGGCGTGCAGTGCTTCAGCCGCTACCCCGACCACATGAAGCAGCAC
GACTTCTTCAAGTCCGCCATGCCCGAAGGCTACGTCCAGGAGCGCACCATCTTCTTCAAGGACGACGGCA
ACTACAAGACCCGCGCCGAGGTGAAGTTCGAGGGCGACACCCTGGTGAACCGCATCGAGCTGAAGGGCAT
CGACTTCAAGGAGGACGGCAACATCCTGGGGCACAAGCTGGAGTACAACTACAACAGCCACAACGTCTAT
ATCATGGCCGACAAGCAGAAGAACGGCATCAAGGTGAACTTCAAGATCCGCCACAACATCGAGGACGGCA
GCGTGCAGCTCGCCGACCACTACCAGCAGAACACCCCCATCGGCGACGGCCCCGTGCTGCTGCCCGACAA
CCACTACCTGAGCACCCAGTCCGCCCTGAGCAAAGACCCCAACGAGAAGCGCGATCACATGGTCCTGCTG
GAGTTCGTGACCGCCGCCGGGATCACTCTCGGCATGGACGAGCTGTACAAGTGATAAGAATTCGATATCA
AGCTTATCGATAATCAACCTCTGGATTACAAAATTTGTGAAAGATTGACTGGTATTCTTAACTATGTTGC
TCCTTTTACGCTATGTGGATACGCTGCTTTAATGCCTTTGTATCATGCTATTGCTTCCCGTATGGCTTTC
ATTTTCTCCTCCTTGTATAAATCCTGGTTGCTGTCTCTTTATGAGGAGTTGTGGCCCGTTGTCAGGCAAC
GTGGCGTGGTGTGCACTGTGTTTGCTGACGCAACCCCCACTGGTTGGGGCATTGCCACCACCTGTCAGCT
CCTTTCCGGGACTTTCGCTTTCCCCCTCCCTATTGCCACGGCGGAACTCATCGCCGCCTGCCTTGCCCGC
TGCTGGACAGGGGCTCGGCTGTTGGGCACTGACAATTCCGTGGTGTTGTCGGGGAAATCATCGTCCTTTC
CTTGGCTGCTCGCCTATGTTGCCACCTGGATTCTGCGCGGGACGTCCTTCTGCTACGTCCCTTCGGCCCT
CAATCCAGCGGACCTTCCTTCCCGCGGCCTGCTGCCGGCTCTGCGGCCTCTTCCGCGTCTTCGCCTTCGC
CCTCAGACGAGTCGGATCTCCCTTTGGGCCGCCTCCCCGCATCGATACCGAGCGCTGCTCGAGAGATCTA
CGGGTGGCATCCCTGTGACCCCTCCCCAGTGCCTCTCCTGGCCCTGGAAGTTGCCACTCCAGTGCCCACC
AGCCTTGTCCTAATAAAATTAAGTTGCATCATTTTGTCTGACTAGGTGTCCTTCTATAATATTATGGGGT
GGAGGGGGGTGGTATGGAGCAAGGGGCAAGTTGGGAAGACAACCTGTAGGGCCTGCGGGGTCTATTGGGA
ACCAAGCTGGAGTGCAGTGGCACAATCTTGGCTCACTGCAATCTCCGCCTCCTGGGTTCAAGCGATTCTC
CTGCCTCAGCCTCCCGAGTTGTTGGGATTCCAGGCATGCATGACCAGGCTCAGCTAATTTTTGTTTTTTT
GGTAGAGACGGGGTTTCACCATATTGGCCAGGCTGGTCTCCAACTCCTAATCTCAGGTGATCTACCCACC
TTGGCCTCCCAAATTGCTGGGATTACAGGCGTGAACCACTGCTCCCTTCCCTGTCCTTCTGATTTTGTAG
GTAACCACGTGCGGACCGAGCGGCCGCAGGAACCCCTAGTGATGGAGTTGGCCACTCCCTCTCTGCGCGC
TCGCTCGCTCACTGAGGCCGGGCGACCAAAGGTCGCCCGACGCCCGGGCTTTGCCCGGGCGGCCTCAGTG
AGCGAGCGAGCGCGCAGCTGCCTGCAGGGGCGCCTGATGCGGTATTTTCTCCTTACGCATCTGTGCGGTA
TTTCACACCGCATA
[95 nt withheld, positions 3795-3889]
T
[46 nt withheld, positions 3891-3936]
C
[141 nt withheld, positions 3938-4078]
CCTTTGACGTTGGAGTCCACGTTCTTTAATAGTGGACTCTTGTTCCAAACTGGAACAACACTCAACTCTA
TCTCGGGCTATTCTTTTGATTTATAAGGGATTTTGCCGATTTCGGTCTATTGGTTAAAAAATGAGCTGAT
TTAACAAAAATTTAACGCGAATTTTAACAAAATATTAACGTTTACAATTTTATGGTGCACTCTCAGTACA
ATCTGCTCTGATGCCGCATAGTTAAGCCAGCCCCGACACCCGCCAACACCCGCTGACGCGCCCTGACGGG
CTTGTCTGCTCCCGGCATCCGCTTACAGACAAGCTGTGACCGTCTCCGGGAGCTGCATGTGTCAGAGGTT
TTCACCGTCATCACCGAAACGCGCGAGACGAAAGGGCCTCGTGATACGCCTATTTTTATAGGTTAATGTC
ATGATAATAATGGTTTCTTAGACGTCAGGTGGCACTTTTCGGGGAAATGTGCGCGGAACCCCTATTTGTT
TATTTTTCTAAATACATTCAAATATGTATCCGCTCATGAGACAATAACCCTGATAAATGCTTCAATAATA
TTGAAAAAGGAAGAGTATGAGTATTCAACATTTCCGTGTCGCCCTTATTCCCTTTTTTGCGGCATTTTGC
CTTCCTGTTTTTGCTCACCCAGAAACGCTGGTGAAAGTAAAAGATGCTGAAGATCAGTTGGGTGCACGAG
TGGGTTACATCGAACTGGATCTCAACAGCGGTAAGATCCTTGAGAGTTTTCGCCCCGAAGAACGTTTTCC
AATGATGAGCACTTTTAAAGTTCTGCTATGTGGCGCGGTATTATCCCGTATTGACGCCGGGCAAGAGCAA
CTCGGTCGCCGCATACACTATTCTCAGAATGACTTGGTTGAGTACTCACCAGTCACAGAAAAGCATCTTA
CGGATGGCATGACAGTAAGAGAATTATGCAGTGCTGCCATAACCATGAGTGATAACACTGCGGCCAACTT
ACTTCTGACAACGATCGGAGGACCGAAGGAGCTAACCGCTTTTTTGCACAACATGGGGGATCATGTAACT
CGCCTTGATCGTTGGGAACCGGAGCTGAATGAAGCCATACCAAACGACGAGCGTGACACCACGATGCCTG
TAGCAATGGCAACAACGTTGCGCAAACTATTAACTGGCGAACTACTTACTCTAGCTTCCCGGCAACAATT
AATAGACTGGATGGAGGCGGATAAAGTTGCAGGACCACTTCTGCGCTCGGCCCTTCCGGCTGGCTGGTTT
ATTGCTGATAAATCTGGAGCCGGTGAGCGTGGGTCTCGCGGTATCATTGCAGCACTGGGGCCAGATGGTA
AGCCCTCCCGTATCGTAGTTATCTACACGACGGGGAGTCAGGCAACTATGGATGAACGAAATAGACAGAT
CGCTGAGATAGGTGCCTCACTGATTAAGCATTGGTAACTGTCAGACCAAGTTTACTCATATATACTTTAG
ATTGATTTAAAACTTCATTTTTAATTTAAAAGGATCTAGGTGAAGATCCTTTTTGATAATCTCATGACCA
AAATCCCTTAACGTGAGTTTTCGTTCCACTGAGCGTCAGACCCCGTAGAAAAGATCAAAGGATCTTCTTG
AGATCCTTTTTTTCTGCGCGTAATCTGCTGCTTGCAAACAAAAAAACCACCGCTACCAGCGGTGGTTTGT
TTGCCGGATCAAGAGCTACCAACTCTTTTTCCGAAGGTAACTGGCTTCAGCAGAGCGCAGATACCAAATA
CTGTTCTTCTAGTGTAGCCGTAGTTAGGCCACCACTTCAAGAACTCTGTAGCACCGCCTACATACCTCGC
TCTGCTAATCCTGTTACCAGTGGCTGCTGCCAGTGGCGATAAGTCGTGTCTTACCGGGTTGGACTCAAGA
CGATAGTTACCGGATAAGGCGCAGCGGTCGGGCTGAACGGGGGGTTCGTGCACACAGCCCAGCTTGGAGC
GAACGACCCACACCGAACTGAGATACCTACAGCGTGAGCTATGAGAAAGCGCCACGCTTCCCGAAGGGAG
AAAGGCGGACAGGTATCCGGTAAGCGGCAGGGTCGGAACAGGAGAGCGCACGAGGGAGCTTCCAGGGGGA
AACGCCTGGTATCTTTATAGTCCTGTCGGGTTTCGCCACCTCTGACTTGAGCGTCGATTTTTGTGATGCT
CGTCAGGGGGGCGGAGCCTATGGAAAAACGCCAGCAACGCGGCCTTTTTACGGTTCCTGGCCTTTTGCTG
GCCTTTTGCTCACATGT
Features (pLannotate 1.2.2; 17 found; start..end, strand, type, name):
     12..39      +  repeat_region  AAV2 ITR (fragment): inverted terminal repeat of adeno-associated virus serotype 2 inverted
     68..95      +  repeat_region  AAV2 ITR (fragment): inverted terminal repeat of adeno-associated virus serotype 2 inverted
    671..691     +  CDS            VC155 (fragment): C-terminal fragment of mVenus for use in bimolecular fluorescence complementation (BiFC) (Kodama and Hu, 2010)
    694..725     +  promoter       minP: minimal TATA-box promoter with low basal activity
    785..1710    +  CDS            ChR2 (fragment): N-terminal fragment of channelrhodopsin-2 from the alga Chlamydomonas reinhardtii (Nagel et al., 2003) blue light-activated cation channel
   1715..2431    +  CDS            EGFP: EGFP is a basic (constitutively fluorescent) green fluorescent protein published in 1996, derived from Aequorea victoria. It is reported to be a rapidly-maturing weak dimer with moderate acid sensitivity.
   2438..2462    +  misc_feature   MCS (fragment): pBluescript multiple cloning site
   2462..3050    +  misc_feature   WPRE: woodchuck hepatitis virus posttranscriptional regulatory element
   3082..3558    +  polyA_signal   hGH poly(A) signal: human growth hormone polyadenylation signal
   3598..3738    +  repeat_region  AAV2 ITR: inverted terminal repeat of adeno-associated virus serotype 2 inverted
   3743..3794    -  misc_feature   bom (fragment): basis of mobility region from pBR322
   3813..4268    +  rep_origin     f1 ori (sequence partly withheld): f1 bacteriophage origin of replication; arrow indicates direction of (+) strand synthesis
   4269..4318    -  misc_feature   bom (fragment): basis of mobility region from pBR322
   4420..4455    -  CDS            rop (fragment): Rop protein, which maintains plasmids at low copy number; rop
   4550..4654    +  promoter       AmpR promoter: bla
   4655..5515    +  CDS            AmpR: β-lactamase; bla; confers resistance to ampicillin, carbenicillin, and related antibiotics
   5686..6274    +  rep_origin     ori: high-copy-number ColE1/pMB1/pBR322/pUC origin of replication
