[The description below was written by a language model from this plasmid's Addgene catalogue record, the feature table of its GenBank file and pLannotate feature annotations shown in this document.]
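Description:
179_pAAV-ProD10-CatCh-GFP-WPRE is a 6,335 bp AAV transfer plasmid built on a pAAV backbone and used to produce recombinant adeno-associated virus. It is one of a series that tests synthetic promoters for directing expression to particular neuronal and glial cell types in the retina of mice, non-human primates and humans. In bacteria it replicates from a high-copy ColE1/pUC-type origin and is selected with ampicillin through the beta-lactamase gene. An f1 phage origin is also present in the backbone. The depositor lists a recombination-deficient strain as the growth host, which is common for plasmids carrying repeat-rich ITRs.

The expression cassette lies between two AAV2 inverted terminal repeats, which are the cis elements needed for replication and packaging of the vector genome into capsids. Expression is driven by the synthetic promoter ProD10. This promoter is not annotated as a named feature, but it presumably corresponds to the unannotated region downstream of the left ITR. That region ends in an annotated minimal TATA-box promoter (minP), which has low basal activity by itself. A Kozak consensus follows, and then the coding sequence for CatCh, the L132C variant of the channelrhodopsin-2 fragment from Chlamydomonas reinhardtii. CatCh is a blue light-gated cation channel, and here it is joined to EGFP, so expressing cells can be both stimulated optically and identified by fluorescence. A WPRE downstream of the fusion enhances transcript stability and expression, and the human growth hormone polyadenylation signal terminates the transcript. A few short fragment hits in the automated annotation (for example a Factor Xa site within the WPRE, and VC155, bom and rop fragments) appear to be incidental matches rather than functional parts.

The record does not state which cell types ProD10 targets.
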