Addgene plasmid #125986: 179_pAAV-ProD10-CatCh-GFP-WPRE
Purpose: Targeting expression to neuronal and glial cell types in mice, non-human primates, and human retina
Depositing lab: Botond Roska. Depositing organization: Friedrich Miescher Institute for Biomedical Research. Publication: Targeting neuronal and glial cell types with synthetic promoter AAVs in mice, non-human primates and humans. Juttner J, Szabo A, Gross-Scherf B, Morikawa RK, Rompani SB, Hantz P, Szikra T, Esposti F, Cowan CS, Bharioke A, Patino-Alvarez CP, Keles O, Kusnyerik A, Azoulay T, Hartl D, Krebs AR, Schubeler D, Hajdu RI, Lukats A, Nemeth J, Nagy ZZ, Wu KC, Wu RH, Xiang L, Fang XL, Jin ZB, Goldblum D, Hasler PW, Scholl HPN, Krol J, Roska B. Nat Neurosci. 2019 Jul 8. pii: 10.1038/s41593-019-0431-2. doi: 10.1038/s41593-019-0431-2. PubMed 31285614.
Backbone
  Vector backbone: pAAV
  Vector type: AAV
Growth in bacteria
  Bacterial resistance: Ampicillin, 100 μg/mL
  Growth temperature: 37°C
  Growth strain: NEB Stable
  Copy number: High Copy
Gene/Insert
  Gene/Insert name: CatCh-GFP (alt name: ChR2(L132C)-EGFP)
  Species: Synthetic
  Promoter: ProD10
  Cloning method: Restriction Enzyme; 5′ cloning site Unknown (unknown if destroyed); 3′ cloning site Unknown (unknown if destroyed)
Terms and licenses: Academic/Nonprofit Terms; Industry Terms: Not Available to Industry
Depositor comments: Please visit https://www.biorxiv.org/content/early/2018/10/04/434720.full.pdf for BioRxiv preprint
How to cite: 179_pAAV-ProD10-CatCh-GFP-WPRE was a gift from Botond Roska (Addgene plasmid # 125986 ; http://n2t.net/addgene:125986 ; RRID:Addgene_125986)
